Addgene plasmid #175858: pCHCHD3-N2.1.2-gDNA
Purpose: CRISPR/Cas9 plasmid to create GFP fusion proteins
Depositing lab: Barbara Stranger & Kevin White. Depositing organization: University of Chicago.
Backbone
  Vector backbone: pX462
  Backbone manufacturer: addgene ID: 62987
  Vector type: CRISPR
Growth in bacteria
  Bacterial resistance: Ampicillin, 100 μg/mL
  Growth temperature: 37°C
  Growth strain: DH5alpha
  Copy number: High Copy
Gene/Insert
  Gene/Insert name: CHCHD3-Nickase2
  gRNA/shRNA sequence: AGTGAGAAAACAACCCATTT(AGG)
  Species: H. sapiens (human)
  Cloning method: Restriction Enzyme; 5′ cloning site BbsI (destroyed during cloning); 3′ cloning site BbsI (destroyed during cloning)
Terms and licenses: Academic/Nonprofit Terms; Industry Terms: Not Available to Industry
Depositor comments: gRNA sequence also includes uncloned PAM
How to cite: pCHCHD3-N2.1.2-gDNA was a gift from Barbara Stranger & Kevin White (Addgene plasmid # 175858 ; http://n2t.net/addgene:175858 ; RRID:Addgene_175858)
