[The description below was written by a language model from this plasmid's Addgene catalogue record and pLannotate feature annotations shown in this document.]
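Description:
pCHCHD3-N2.1.2-gDNA is a mammalian CRISPR/Cas9 expression plasmid built on the pX462 backbone, carrying a single guide RNA directed against the human CHCHD3 gene. It is propagated in E. coli as a high-copy plasmid through a ColE1/pUC-type origin and selected with ampicillin via the β-lactamase gene. An f1/M13 phage origin and a single annotated AAV2 inverted terminal repeat are also present as backbone elements, along with short pBR322-derived rop and bom fragments.

The plasmid contains two expression units. A human U6 RNA polymerase III promoter drives the guide, whose spacer was cloned between BbsI sites (destroyed in the process) directly upstream of the Streptococcus pyogenes gRNA scaffold. The depositor notes that the listed guide sequence includes a PAM that is not part of the cloned insert. The second unit uses a CMV enhancer, chicken β-actin promoter and hybrid intron to express S. pyogenes Cas9 with a nucleoplasmin nuclear localization signal, followed by a puromycin N-acetyltransferase coding sequence and a bGH polyadenylation signal, which allows puromycin enrichment of transfected cells. The element linking Cas9 to the puromycin marker is not annotated. The depositor's sequence annotates the N-terminal Cas9 portion as carrying D10A, consistent with the "Nickase2" insert name. The annotation of the partial sequencing result, which is slightly shorter, labels this region simply as Cas9.

The stated purpose is creating GFP fusion proteins by genome editing. As a nickase guide, it would presumably be paired with a second guide to nick near CHCHD3. No GFP donor template is present in this plasmid, and the record does not describe the partner constructs.
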