Features (pLannotate 1.2.2; 19 found; start..end, strand, type, name):
      1..76      +  misc_RNA       gRNA scaffold: guide RNA scaffold for the Streptococcus pyogenes CRISPR/Cas9 system
     83..126     +  misc_RNA       gRNA scaffold (fragment): guide RNA scaffold for the Streptococcus pyogenes CRISPR/Cas9 system
    173..458     +  enhancer       CMV enhancer: human cytomegalovirus immediate early enhancer; contains an 18-bp deletion relative to the standard CMV enhancer
    460..737     +  promoter       chicken β-actin promoter: No description available
    738..966     +  intron         hybrid intron: hybrid between chicken β-actin (CBA) and minute virus of mice (MMV) introns (Gray et al., 2011)
   1104..2705    +  CDS            dCas9(N): N-terminal portion of catalytically inactive Streptococcus pyogenes dCas9 carrying the D10A mutation (Zetsche et al., 2015)
   2706..5204    +  CDS            Cas9(C): C-terminal portion of Streptococcus pyogenes Cas9 (Zetsche et al., 2015)
   5205..5252    +  CDS            nucleoplasmin NLS: bipartite nuclear localization signal from nucleoplasmin
   5322..5921    +  CDS            PuroR (fragment): puromycin N-acetyltransferase; pac from Streptomyces; confers resistance to puromycin
   5955..6066    +  polyA_signal   bGH poly(A) signal: bovine growth hormone polyadenylation signal
   6171..6311    +  repeat_region  AAV2 ITR: inverted terminal repeat of adeno-associated virus serotype 2 inverted
   6316..6367    -  misc_feature   bom (fragment): basis of mobility region from pBR322
   6386..6766    +  rep_origin     M13 ori (sequence partly withheld): M13 bacteriophage origin of replication; arrow indicates direction of (+) strand synthesis
   6842..6891    -  misc_feature   bom (fragment): basis of mobility region from pBR322
   6993..7028    -  CDS            rop (fragment): Rop protein, which maintains plasmids at low copy number; rop
   7123..7227    +  promoter       AmpR promoter: bla
   7228..8088    +  CDS            AmpR: β-lactamase; bla; confers resistance to ampicillin, carbenicillin, and related antibiotics
   8259..8847    +  rep_origin     ori: high-copy-number ColE1/pMB1/pBR322/pUC origin of replication
   8909..9149    +  promoter       U6 promoter: RNA polymerase III promoter for human U6 snRNA
>Addgene plasmid #175858 | pCHCHD3-N2.1.2-gDNA | depositor full sequence | sequence record 341022 | pCHCHD3-N2.1.2-gDNA sequence 9178 bps
GTTTTAGAGCTAGAAATAGCAAGTTAAAATAAGGCTAGTCCGTTATCAACTTGAAAAAGTGGCACCGAGT
CGGTGCTTTTTTGTTTTAGAGCTAGAAATAGCAAGTTAAAATAAGGCTAGTCCGTTTTTAGCGCGTGCGC
CAATTCTGCAGACAAATGGCTCTAGAGGTACCCGTTACATAACTTACGGTAAATGGCCCGCCTGGCTGAC
CGCCCAACGACCCCCGCCCATTGACGTCAATAGTAACGCCAATAGGGACTTTCCATTGACGTCAATGGGT
GGAGTATTTACGGTAAACTGCCCACTTGGCAGTACATCAAGTGTATCATATGCCAAGTACGCCCCCTATT
GACGTCAATGACGGTAAATGGCCCGCCTGGCATTGTGCCCAGTACATGACCTTATGGGACTTTCCTACTT
GGCAGTACATCTACGTATTAGTCATCGCTATTACCATGGTCGAGGTGAGCCCCACGTTCTGCTTCACTCT
CCCCATCTCCCCCCCCTCCCCACCCCCAATTTTGTATTTATTTATTTTTTAATTATTTTGTGCAGCGATG
GGGGCGGGGGGGGGGGGGGGGCGCGCGCCAGGCGGGGCGGGGCGGGGCGAGGGGCGGGGCGGGGCGAGGC
GGAGAGGTGCGGCGGCAGCCAATCAGAGCGGCGCGCTCCGAAAGTTTCCTTTTATGGCGAGGCGGCGGCG
GCGGCGGCCCTATAAAAAGCGAAGCGCGCGGCGGGCGGGAGTCGCTGCGACGCTGCCTTCGCCCCGTGCC
CCGCTCCGCCGCCGCCTCGCGCCGCCCGCCCCGGCTCTGACTGACCGCGTTACTCCCACAGGTGAGCGGG
CGGGACGGCCCTTCTCCTCCGGGCTGTAATTAGCTGAGCAAGAGGTAAGGGTTTAAGGGATGGTTGGTTG
GTGGGGTATTAATGTTTAATTACCTGGAGCACCTGCCTGAAATCACTTTTTTTCAGGTTGGACCGGTGCC
ACCATGGACTATAAGGACCACGACGGAGACTACAAGGATCATGATATTGATTACAAAGACGATGACGATA
AGATGGCCCCAAAGAAGAAGCGGAAGGTCGGTATCCACGGAGTCCCAGCAGCCGACAAGAAGTACAGCAT
CGGCCTGGCCATCGGCACCAACTCTGTGGGCTGGGCCGTGATCACCGACGAGTACAAGGTGCCCAGCAAG
AAATTCAAGGTGCTGGGCAACACCGACCGGCACAGCATCAAGAAGAACCTGATCGGAGCCCTGCTGTTCG
ACAGCGGCGAAACAGCCGAGGCCACCCGGCTGAAGAGAACCGCCAGAAGAAGATACACCAGACGGAAGAA
CCGGATCTGCTATCTGCAAGAGATCTTCAGCAACGAGATGGCCAAGGTGGACGACAGCTTCTTCCACAGA
CTGGAAGAGTCCTTCCTGGTGGAAGAGGATAAGAAGCACGAGCGGCACCCCATCTTCGGCAACATCGTGG
ACGAGGTGGCCTACCACGAGAAGTACCCCACCATCTACCACCTGAGAAAGAAACTGGTGGACAGCACCGA
CAAGGCCGACCTGCGGCTGATCTATCTGGCCCTGGCCCACATGATCAAGTTCCGGGGCCACTTCCTGATC
GAGGGCGACCTGAACCCCGACAACAGCGACGTGGACAAGCTGTTCATCCAGCTGGTGCAGACCTACAACC
AGCTGTTCGAGGAAAACCCCATCAACGCCAGCGGCGTGGACGCCAAGGCCATCCTGTCTGCCAGACTGAG
CAAGAGCAGACGGCTGGAAAATCTGATCGCCCAGCTGCCCGGCGAGAAGAAGAATGGCCTGTTCGGAAAC
CTGATTGCCCTGAGCCTGGGCCTGACCCCCAACTTCAAGAGCAACTTCGACCTGGCCGAGGATGCCAAAC
TGCAGCTGAGCAAGGACACCTACGACGACGACCTGGACAACCTGCTGGCCCAGATCGGCGACCAGTACGC
CGACCTGTTTCTGGCCGCCAAGAACCTGTCCGACGCCATCCTGCTGAGCGACATCCTGAGAGTGAACACC
GAGATCACCAAGGCCCCCCTGAGCGCCTCTATGATCAAGAGATACGACGAGCACCACCAGGACCTGACCC
TGCTGAAAGCTCTCGTGCGGCAGCAGCTGCCTGAGAAGTACAAAGAGATTTTCTTCGACCAGAGCAAGAA
CGGCTACGCCGGCTACATTGACGGCGGAGCCAGCCAGGAAGAGTTCTACAAGTTCATCAAGCCCATCCTG
GAAAAGATGGACGGCACCGAGGAACTGCTCGTGAAGCTGAACAGAGAGGACCTGCTGCGGAAGCAGCGGA
CCTTCGACAACGGCAGCATCCCCCACCAGATCCACCTGGGAGAGCTGCACGCCATTCTGCGGCGGCAGGA
AGATTTTTACCCATTCCTGAAGGACAACCGGGAAAAGATCGAGAAGATCCTGACCTTCCGCATCCCCTAC
TACGTGGGCCCTCTGGCCAGGGGAAACAGCAGATTCGCCTGGATGACCAGAAAGAGCGAGGAAACCATCA
CCCCCTGGAACTTCGAGGAAGTGGTGGACAAGGGCGCTTCCGCCCAGAGCTTCATCGAGCGGATGACCAA
CTTCGATAAGAACCTGCCCAACGAGAAGGTGCTGCCCAAGCACAGCCTGCTGTACGAGTACTTCACCGTG
TATAACGAGCTGACCAAAGTGAAATACGTGACCGAGGGAATGAGAAAGCCCGCCTTCCTGAGCGGCGAGC
AGAAAAAGGCCATCGTGGACCTGCTGTTCAAGACCAACCGGAAAGTGACCGTGAAGCAGCTGAAAGAGGA
CTACTTCAAGAAAATCGAGTGCTTCGACTCCGTGGAAATCTCCGGCGTGGAAGATCGGTTCAACGCCTCC
CTGGGCACATACCACGATCTGCTGAAAATTATCAAGGACAAGGACTTCCTGGACAATGAGGAAAACGAGG
ACATTCTGGAAGATATCGTGCTGACCCTGACACTGTTTGAGGACAGAGAGATGATCGAGGAACGGCTGAA
AACCTATGCCCACCTGTTCGACGACAAAGTGATGAAGCAGCTGAAGCGGCGGAGATACACCGGCTGGGGC
AGGCTGAGCCGGAAGCTGATCAACGGCATCCGGGACAAGCAGTCCGGCAAGACAATCCTGGATTTCCTGA
AGTCCGACGGCTTCGCCAACAGAAACTTCATGCAGCTGATCCACGACGACAGCCTGACCTTTAAAGAGGA
CATCCAGAAAGCCCAGGTGTCCGGCCAGGGCGATAGCCTGCACGAGCACATTGCCAATCTGGCCGGCAGC
CCCGCCATTAAGAAGGGCATCCTGCAGACAGTGAAGGTGGTGGACGAGCTCGTGAAAGTGATGGGCCGGC
ACAAGCCCGAGAACATCGTGATCGAAATGGCCAGAGAGAACCAGACCACCCAGAAGGGACAGAAGAACAG
CCGCGAGAGAATGAAGCGGATCGAAGAGGGCATCAAAGAGCTGGGCAGCCAGATCCTGAAAGAACACCCC
GTGGAAAACACCCAGCTGCAGAACGAGAAGCTGTACCTGTACTACCTGCAGAATGGGCGGGATATGTACG
TGGACCAGGAACTGGACATCAACCGGCTGTCCGACTACGATGTGGACCATATCGTGCCTCAGAGCTTTCT
GAAGGACGACTCCATCGACAACAAGGTGCTGACCAGAAGCGACAAGAACCGGGGCAAGAGCGACAACGTG
CCCTCCGAAGAGGTCGTGAAGAAGATGAAGAACTACTGGCGGCAGCTGCTGAACGCCAAGCTGATTACCC
AGAGAAAGTTCGACAATCTGACCAAGGCCGAGAGAGGCGGCCTGAGCGAACTGGATAAGGCCGGCTTCAT
CAAGAGACAGCTGGTGGAAACCCGGCAGATCACAAAGCACGTGGCACAGATCCTGGACTCCCGGATGAAC
ACTAAGTACGACGAGAATGACAAGCTGATCCGGGAAGTGAAAGTGATCACCCTGAAGTCCAAGCTGGTGT
CCGATTTCCGGAAGGATTTCCAGTTTTACAAAGTGCGCGAGATCAACAACTACCACCACGCCCACGACGC
CTACCTGAACGCCGTCGTGGGAACCGCCCTGATCAAAAAGTACCCTAAGCTGGAAAGCGAGTTCGTGTAC
GGCGACTACAAGGTGTACGACGTGCGGAAGATGATCGCCAAGAGCGAGCAGGAAATCGGCAAGGCTACCG
CCAAGTACTTCTTCTACAGCAACATCATGAACTTTTTCAAGACCGAGATTACCCTGGCCAACGGCGAGAT
CCGGAAGCGGCCTCTGATCGAGACAAACGGCGAAACCGGGGAGATCGTGTGGGATAAGGGCCGGGATTTT
GCCACCGTGCGGAAAGTGCTGAGCATGCCCCAAGTGAATATCGTGAAAAAGACCGAGGTGCAGACAGGCG
GCTTCAGCAAAGAGTCTATCCTGCCCAAGAGGAACAGCGATAAGCTGATCGCCAGAAAGAAGGACTGGGA
CCCTAAGAAGTACGGCGGCTTCGACAGCCCCACCGTGGCCTATTCTGTGCTGGTGGTGGCCAAAGTGGAA
AAGGGCAAGTCCAAGAAACTGAAGAGTGTGAAAGAGCTGCTGGGGATCACCATCATGGAAAGAAGCAGCT
TCGAGAAGAATCCCATCGACTTTCTGGAAGCCAAGGGCTACAAAGAAGTGAAAAAGGACCTGATCATCAA
GCTGCCTAAGTACTCCCTGTTCGAGCTGGAAAACGGCCGGAAGAGAATGCTGGCCTCTGCCGGCGAACTG
CAGAAGGGAAACGAACTGGCCCTGCCCTCCAAATATGTGAACTTCCTGTACCTGGCCAGCCACTATGAGA
AGCTGAAGGGCTCCCCCGAGGATAATGAGCAGAAACAGCTGTTTGTGGAACAGCACAAGCACTACCTGGA
CGAGATCATCGAGCAGATCAGCGAGTTCTCCAAGAGAGTGATCCTGGCCGACGCTAATCTGGACAAAGTG
CTGTCCGCCTACAACAAGCACCGGGATAAGCCCATCAGAGAGCAGGCCGAGAATATCATCCACCTGTTTA
CCCTGACCAATCTGGGAGCCCCTGCCGCCTTCAAGTACTTTGACACCACCATCGACCGGAAGAGGTACAC
CAGCACCAAAGAGGTGCTGGACGCCACCCTGATCCACCAGAGCATCACCGGCCTGTACGAGACACGGATC
GACCTGTCTCAGCTGGGAGGCGACAAAAGGCCGGCGGCCACGAAAAAGGCCGGCCAGGCAAAAAAGAAAA
AGGAATTCGGCAGTGGAGAGGGCAGAGGAAGTCTGCTAACATGCGGTGACGTCGAGGAGAATCCTGGCCC
AATGACCGAGTACAAGCCCACGGTGCGCCTCGCCACCCGCGACGACGTCCCCAGGGCCGTACGCACCCTC
GCCGCCGCGTTCGCCGACTACCCCGCCACGCGCCACACCGTCGATCCGGACCGCCACATCGAGCGGGTCA
CCGAGCTGCAAGAACTCTTCCTCACGCGCGTCGGGCTCGACATCGGCAAGGTGTGGGTCGCGGACGACGG
CGCCGCGGTGGCGGTCTGGACCACGCCGGAGAGCGTCGAAGCGGGGGCGGTGTTCGCCGAGATCGGCCCG
CGCATGGCCGAGTTGAGCGGTTCCCGGCTGGCCGCGCAGCAACAGATGGAAGGCCTCCTGGCGCCGCACC
GGCCCAAGGAGCCCGCGTGGTTCCTGGCCACCGTCGGAGTCTCGCCCGACCACCAGGGCAAGGGTCTGGG
CAGCGCCGTCGTGCTCCCCGGAGTGGAGGCGGCCGAGCGCGCCGGGGTGCCCGCCTTCCTGGAGACCTCC
GCGCCCCGCAACCTCCCCTTCTACGAGCGGCTCGGCTTCACCGTCACCGCCGACGTCGAGGTGCCCGAAG
GACCGCGCACCTGGTGCATGACCCGCAAGCCCGGTGCCTGAGAATTCTAACTAGAGCTCGCTGATCAGCC
TCGACTGTGCCTTCTAGTTGCCAGCCATCTGTTGTTTGCCCCTCCCCCGTGCCTTCCTTGACCCTGGAAG
GTGCCACTCCCACTGTCCTTTCCTAATAAAATGAGGAAATTGCATCGCATTGTCTGAGTAGGTGTCATTC
TATTCTGGGGGGTGGGGTGGGGCAGGACAGCAAGGGGGAGGATTGGGAAGAGAATAGCAGGCATGCTGGG
GAGCGGCCGCAGGAACCCCTAGTGATGGAGTTGGCCACTCCCTCTCTGCGCGCTCGCTCGCTCACTGAGG
CCGGGCGACCAAAGGTCGCCCGACGCCCGGGCTTTGCCCGGGCGGCCTCAGTGAGCGAGCGAGCGCGCAG
CTGCCTGCAGGGGCGCCTGATGCGGTATTTTCTCCTTACGCATCTGTGCGGTATTTCACACCGCATA
[142 nt withheld, positions 6368-6509]
C
[141 nt withheld, positions 6511-6651]
CCTTTGACGTTGGAGTCCACGTTCTTT
[37 nt withheld, positions 6679-6715]
ACCCTATCTCGGGCTATTCTTTTGATTTATAAGGGATTTTGCCGATTTCGGCCTATTGGTTAAAAAATGA
GCTGATTTAACAAAAATTTAACGCGAATTTTAACAAAATATTAACGTTTACAATTTTATGGTGCACTCTC
AGTACAATCTGCTCTGATGCCGCATAGTTAAGCCAGCCCCGACACCCGCCAACACCCGCTGACGCGCCCT
GACGGGCTTGTCTGCTCCCGGCATCCGCTTACAGACAAGCTGTGACCGTCTCCGGGAGCTGCATGTGTCA
GAGGTTTTCACCGTCATCACCGAAACGCGCGAGACGAAAGGGCCTCGTGATACGCCTATTTTTATAGGTT
AATGTCATGATAATAATGGTTTCTTAGACGTCAGGTGGCACTTTTCGGGGAAATGTGCGCGGAACCCCTA
TTTGTTTATTTTTCTAAATACATTCAAATATGTATCCGCTCATGAGACAATAACCCTGATAAATGCTTCA
ATAATATTGAAAAAGGAAGAGTATGAGTATTCAACATTTCCGTGTCGCCCTTATTCCCTTTTTTGCGGCA
TTTTGCCTTCCTGTTTTTGCTCACCCAGAAACGCTGGTGAAAGTAAAAGATGCTGAAGATCAGTTGGGTG
CACGAGTGGGTTACATCGAACTGGATCTCAACAGCGGTAAGATCCTTGAGAGTTTTCGCCCCGAAGAACG
TTTTCCAATGATGAGCACTTTTAAAGTTCTGCTATGTGGCGCGGTATTATCCCGTATTGACGCCGGGCAA
GAGCAACTCGGTCGCCGCATACACTATTCTCAGAATGACTTGGTTGAGTACTCACCAGTCACAGAAAAGC
ATCTTACGGATGGCATGACAGTAAGAGAATTATGCAGTGCTGCCATAACCATGAGTGATAACACTGCGGC
CAACTTACTTCTGACAACGATCGGAGGACCGAAGGAGCTAACCGCTTTTTTGCACAACATGGGGGATCAT
GTAACTCGCCTTGATCGTTGGGAACCGGAGCTGAATGAAGCCATACCAAACGACGAGCGTGACACCACGA
TGCCTGTAGCAATGGCAACAACGTTGCGCAAACTATTAACTGGCGAACTACTTACTCTAGCTTCCCGGCA
ACAATTAATAGACTGGATGGAGGCGGATAAAGTTGCAGGACCACTTCTGCGCTCGGCCCTTCCGGCTGGC
TGGTTTATTGCTGATAAATCTGGAGCCGGTGAGCGTGGAAGCCGCGGTATCATTGCAGCACTGGGGCCAG
ATGGTAAGCCCTCCCGTATCGTAGTTATCTACACGACGGGGAGTCAGGCAACTATGGATGAACGAAATAG
ACAGATCGCTGAGATAGGTGCCTCACTGATTAAGCATTGGTAACTGTCAGACCAAGTTTACTCATATATA
CTTTAGATTGATTTAAAACTTCATTTTTAATTTAAAAGGATCTAGGTGAAGATCCTTTTTGATAATCTCA
TGACCAAAATCCCTTAACGTGAGTTTTCGTTCCACTGAGCGTCAGACCCCGTAGAAAAGATCAAAGGATC
TTCTTGAGATCCTTTTTTTCTGCGCGTAATCTGCTGCTTGCAAACAAAAAAACCACCGCTACCAGCGGTG
GTTTGTTTGCCGGATCAAGAGCTACCAACTCTTTTTCCGAAGGTAACTGGCTTCAGCAGAGCGCAGATAC
CAAATACTGTCCTTCTAGTGTAGCCGTAGTTAGGCCACCACTTCAAGAACTCTGTAGCACCGCCTACATA
CCTCGCTCTGCTAATCCTGTTACCAGTGGCTGCTGCCAGTGGCGATAAGTCGTGTCTTACCGGGTTGGAC
TCAAGACGATAGTTACCGGATAAGGCGCAGCGGTCGGGCTGAACGGGGGGTTCGTGCACACAGCCCAGCT
TGGAGCGAACGACCTACACCGAACTGAGATACCTACAGCGTGAGCTATGAGAAAGCGCCACGCTTCCCGA
AGGGAGAAAGGCGGACAGGTATCCGGTAAGCGGCAGGGTCGGAACAGGAGAGCGCACGAGGGAGCTTCCA
GGGGGAAACGCCTGGTATCTTTATAGTCCTGTCGGGTTTCGCCACCTCTGACTTGAGCGTCGATTTTTGT
GATGCTCGTCAGGGGGGCGGAGCCTATGGAAAAACGCCAGCAACGCGGCCTTTTTACGGTTCCTGGCCTT
TTGCTGGCCTTTTGCTCACATGTGAGGGCCTATTTCCCATGATTCCTTCATATTTGCATATACGATACAA
GGCTGTTAGAGAGATAATTGGAATTAATTTGACTGTAAACACAAAGATATTAGTACAAAATACGTGACGT
AGAAAGTAATAATTTCTTGGGTAGTTTGCAGTTTTAAAATTATGTTTTAAAATGGACTATCATATGCTTA
CCGTAACTTGAAAGTATTTCGATTTCTTGGCTTTATATATCTTGTGGAAAGGACGAAACACCGAAATGGG
TTGTTTTCTCACT
