Features (pLannotate 1.2.2; 19 found; start..end, strand, type, name):
    118..403     -  enhancer       CMV enhancer: human cytomegalovirus immediate early enhancer; contains an 18-bp deletion relative to the standard CMV enhancer
    450..493     -  misc_RNA       gRNA scaffold (fragment): guide RNA scaffold for the Streptococcus pyogenes CRISPR/Cas9 system
    500..575     -  misc_RNA       gRNA scaffold: guide RNA scaffold for the Streptococcus pyogenes CRISPR/Cas9 system
    605..845     -  promoter       U6 promoter: RNA polymerase III promoter for human U6 snRNA
    907..1495    -  rep_origin     ori: high-copy-number ColE1/pMB1/pBR322/pUC origin of replication
   1666..2526    -  CDS            AmpR: β-lactamase; bla; confers resistance to ampicillin, carbenicillin, and related antibiotics
   2527..2631    -  promoter       AmpR promoter: bla
   2726..2761    +  CDS            rop (fragment): Rop protein, which maintains plasmids at low copy number; rop
   2863..2912    +  misc_feature   bom (fragment): basis of mobility region from pBR322
   2913..3368    -  rep_origin     f1 ori (sequence partly withheld): f1 bacteriophage origin of replication; arrow indicates direction of (+) strand synthesis
   3387..3438    +  misc_feature   bom (fragment): basis of mobility region from pBR322
   3443..3583    -  repeat_region  AAV2 ITR: inverted terminal repeat of adeno-associated virus serotype 2 inverted
   3688..3799    -  polyA_signal   bGH poly(A) signal: bovine growth hormone polyadenylation signal
   3833..4432    -  CDS            PuroR (fragment): puromycin N-acetyltransferase; pac from Streptomyces; confers resistance to puromycin
   4502..4549    -  CDS            nucleoplasmin NLS: bipartite nuclear localization signal from nucleoplasmin
   4550..7048    -  CDS            Cas9(C): C-terminal portion of Streptococcus pyogenes Cas9 (Zetsche et al., 2015)
   6935..8650    -  CDS            Cas9(N): N-terminal portion of Streptococcus pyogenes Cas9 (Zetsche et al., 2015)
   8788..9015    -  intron         hybrid intron: hybrid between chicken β-actin (CBA) and minute virus of mice (MMV) introns (Gray et al., 2011)
   9016..116     -  promoter       chicken β-actin promoter (across the origin): contains a 21-bp deletion relative to the standard chicken β-actin promoter
>Addgene plasmid #175858 | pCHCHD3-N2.1.2-gDNA | addgene full sequence | sequence record 346387 | Addgene Partial NGS Result
CCCCCCCCCCGCCCCCATCGCTGCACAAAATAATTAAAAAATAAATAAATACAAAATTGGGGGTGGGGAG
GGGGGGGAGATGGGGAGAGTGAAGCAGAACGTGGGGCTCACCTCGACCATGGTAATAGCGATGACTAATA
CGTAGATGTACTGCCAAGTAGGAAAGTCCCATAAGGTCATGTACTGGGCACAATGCCAGGCGGGCCATTT
ACCGTCATTGACGTCAATAGGGGGCGTACTTGGCATATGATACACTTGATGTACTGCCAAGTGGGCAGTT
TACCGTAAATACTCCACCCATTGACGTCAATGGAAAGTCCCTATTGGCGTTACTATTGACGTCAATGGGC
GGGGGTCGTTGGGCGGTCAGCCAGGCGGGCCATTTACCGTAAGTTATGTAACGGGTACCTCTAGAGCCAT
TTGTCTGCAGAATTGGCGCACGCGCTAAAAACGGACTAGCCTTATTTTAACTTGCTATTTCTAGCTCTAA
AACAAAAAAGCACCGACTCGGTGCCACTTTTTCAAGTTGATAACGGACTAGCCTTATTTTAACTTGCTAT
TTCTAGCTCTAAAACAGTGAGAAAACAACCCATTTCGGTGTTTCGTCCTTTCCACAAGATATATAAAGCC
AAGAAATCGAAATACTTTCAAGTTACGGTAAGCATATGATAGTCCATTTTAAAACATAATTTTAAAACTG
CAAACTACCCAAGAAATTATTACTTTCTACGTCACGTATTTTGTACTAATATCTTTGTGTTTACAGTCAA
ATTAATTCCAATTATCTCTCTAACAGCCTTGTATCGTATATGCAAATATGAAGGAATCATGGGAAATAGG
CCCTCACATGTGAGCAAAAGGCCAGCAAAAGGCCAGGAACCGTAAAAAGGCCGCGTTGCTGGCGTTTTTC
CATAGGCTCCGCCCCCCTGACGAGCATCACAAAAATCGACGCTCAAGTCAGAGGTGGCGAAACCCGACAG
GACTATAAAGATACCAGGCGTTTCCCCCTGGAAGCTCCCTCGTGCGCTCTCCTGTTCCGACCCTGCCGCT
TACCGGATACCTGTCCGCCTTTCTCCCTTCGGGAAGCGTGGCGCTTTCTCATAGCTCACGCTGTAGGTAT
CTCAGTTCGGTGTAGGTCGTTCGCTCCAAGCTGGGCTGTGTGCACGAACCCCCCGTTCAGCCCGACCGCT
GCGCCTTATCCGGTAACTATCGTCTTGAGTCCAACCCGGTAAGACACGACTTATCGCCACTGGCAGCAGC
CACTGGTAACAGGATTAGCAGAGCGAGGTATGTAGGCGGTGCTACAGAGTTCTTGAAGTGGTGGCCTAAC
TACGGCTACACTAGAAGAACAGTATTTGGTATCTGCGCTCTGCTGAAGCCAGTTACCTTCGGAAAAAGAG
TTGGTAGCTCTTGATCCGGCAAACAAACCACCGCTGGTAGCGGTGGTTTTTTTGTTTGCAAGCAGCAGAT
TACGCGCAGAAAAAAAGGATCTCAAGAAGATCCTTTGATCTTTTCTACGGGGTCTGACGCTCAGTGGAAC
GAAAACTCACGTTAAGGGATTTTGGTCATGAGATTATCAAAAAGGATCTTCACCTAGATCCTTTTAAATT
AAAAATGAAGTTTTAAATCAATCTAAAGTATATATGAGTAAACTTGGTCTGACAGTTACCAATGCTTAAT
CAGTGAGGCACCTATCTCAGCGATCTGTCTATTTCGTTCATCCATAGTTGCCTGACTCCCCGTCGTGTAG
ATAACTACGATACGGGAGGGCTTACCATCTGGCCCCAGTGCTGCAATGATACCGCGGCTTCCACGCTCAC
CGGCTCCAGATTTATCAGCAATAAACCAGCCAGCCGGAAGGGCCGAGCGCAGAAGTGGTCCTGCAACTTT
ATCCGCCTCCATCCAGTCTATTAATTGTTGCCGGGAAGCTAGAGTAAGTAGTTCGCCAGTTAATAGTTTG
CGCAACGTTGTTGCCATTGCTACAGGCATCGTGGTGTCACGCTCGTCGTTTGGTATGGCTTCATTCAGCT
CCGGTTCCCAACGATCAAGGCGAGTTACATGATCCCCCATGTTGTGCAAAAAAGCGGTTAGCTCCTTCGG
TCCTCCGATCGTTGTCAGAAGTAAGTTGGCCGCAGTGTTATCACTCATGGTTATGGCAGCACTGCATAAT
TCTCTTACTGTCATGCCATCCGTAAGATGCTTTTCTGTGACTGGTGAGTACTCAACCAAGTCATTCTGAG
AATAGTGTATGCGGCGACCGAGTTGCTCTTGCCCGGCGTCAATACGGGATAATACCGCGCCACATAGCAG
AACTTTAAAAGTGCTCATCATTGGAAAACGTTCTTCGGGGCGAAAACTCTCAAGGATCTTACCGCTGTTG
AGATCCAGTTCGATGTAACCCACTCGTGCACCCAACTGATCTTCAGCATCTTTTACTTTCACCAGCGTTT
CTGGGTGAGCAAAAACAGGAAGGCAAAATGCCGCAAAAAAGGGAATAAGGGCGACACGGAAATGTTGAAT
ACTCATACTCTTCCTTTTTCAATATTATTGAAGCATTTATCAGGGTTATTGTCTCATGAGCGGATACATA
TTTGAATGTATTTAGAAAAATAAACAAATAGGGGTTCCGCGCACATTTCCCCGAAAAGTGCCACCTGACG
TCTAAGAAACCATTATTATCATGACATTAACCTATAAAAATAGGCGTATCACGAGGCCCTTTCGTCTCGC
GCGTTTCGGTGATGACGGTGAAAACCTCTGACACATGCAGCTCCCGGAGACGGTCACAGCTTGTCTGTAA
GCGGATGCCGGGAGCAGACAAGCCCGTCAGGGCGCGTCAGCGGGTGTTGGCGGGTGTCGGGGCTGGCTTA
ACTATGCGGCATCAGAGCAGATTGTACTGAGAGTGCACCATAAAATTGTAAACGTTAATATTTTGTTAAA
ATTCGCGTTAAATTTTTGTTAAATCAGCTCATTTTTTAACCAATAGACCGAAATCGGCAAAATCCCTTAT
AAATCAAAAGAATAGCCCGAGATAGAGT
[37 nt withheld, positions 3039-3075]
AAAGAACGTGGACTCCAACGTCAAAGG
[141 nt withheld, positions 3103-3243]
G
[46 nt withheld, positions 3245-3290]
A
[95 nt withheld, positions 3292-3386]
TATGCGGTGTGAAATACCGCACAGATGCGTAAGGAGAAAATACCGCATCAGGCGCCCCTGCAGGCAGCTG
CGCGCTCGCTCGCTCACTGAGGCCGCCCGGGCAAAGCCCGGGCGTCGGGCGACCTTTGGTCGCCCGGCCT
CAGTGAGCGAGCGAGCGCGCAGAGAGGGAGTGGCCAACTCCATCACTAGGGGTTCCTGCGGCCGCTCCCC
AGCATGCCTGCTATTCTCTTCCCAATCCTCCCCCTTGCTGTCCTGCCCCACCCCACCCCCCAGAATAGAA
TGACACCTACTCAGACAATGCGATGCAATTTCCTCATTTTATTAGGAAAGGACAGTGGGAGTGGCACCTT
CCAGGGTCAAGGAAGGCACGGGGGAGGGGCAAACAACAGATGGCTGGCAACTAGAAGGCACAGTCGAGGC
TGATCAGCGAGCTCTAGTTAGAATTCTCAGGCACCGGGCTTGCGGGTCATGCACCAGGTGCGCGGTCCTT
CGGGCACCTCGACGTCGGCGGTGACGGTGAAGCCGAGCCGCTCGTAGAAGGGGAGGTTGCGGGGCGCGGA
GGTCTCCAGGAAGGCGGGCACCCCGGCGCGCTCGGCCGCCTCCACTCCGGGGAGCACGACGGCGCTGCCC
AGACCCTTGCCCTGGTGGTCGGGCGAGACTCCGACGGTGGCCAGGAACCACGCGGGCTCCTTGGGCCGGT
GCGGCGCCAGGAGGCCTTCCATCTGTTGCTGCGCGGCCAGCCGGGAACCGCTCAACTCGGCCATGCGCGG
GCCGATCTCGGCGAACACCGCCCCCGCTTCGACGCTCTCCGGCGTGGTCCAGACCGCCACCGCGGCGCCG
TCGTCCGCGACCCACACCTTGCCGATGTCGAGCCCGACGCGCGTGAGGAAGAGTTCTTGCAGCTCGGTGA
CCCGCTCGATGTGGCGGTCCGGATCGACGGTGTGGCGCGTGGCGGGGTAGTCGGCGAACGCGGCGGCGAG
GGTGCGTACGGCCCTGGGGACGTCGTCGCGGGTGGCGAGGCGCACCGTGGGCTTGTACTCGGTCATTGGG
CCAGGATTCTCCTCGACGTCACCGCATGTTAGCAGACTTCCTCTGCCCTCTCCACTGCCGAATTCCTTTT
TCTTTTTTGCCTGGCCGGCCTTTTTCGTGGCCGCCGGCCTTTTGTCGCCTCCCAGCTGAGACAGGTCGAT
CCGTGTCTCGTACAGGCCGGTGATGCTCTGGTGGATCAGGGTGGCGTCCAGCACCTCTTTGGTGCTGGTG
TACCTCTTCCGGTCGATGGTGGTGTCAAAGTACTTGAAGGCGGCAGGGGCTCCCAGATTGGTCAGGGTAA
ACAGGTGGATGATATTCTCGGCCTGCTCTCTGATGGGCTTATCCCGGTGCTTGTTGTAGGCGGACAGCAC
TTTGTCCAGATTAGCGTCGGCCAGGATCACTCTCTTGGAGAACTCGCTGATCTGCTCGATGATCTCGTCC
AGGTAGTGCTTGTGCTGTTCCACAAACAGCTGTTTCTGCTCATTATCCTCGGGGGAGCCCTTCAGCTTCT
CATAGTGGCTGGCCAGGTACAGGAAGTTCACATATTTGGAGGGCAGGGCCAGTTCGTTTCCCTTCTGCAG
TTCGCCGGCAGAGGCCAGCATTCTCTTCCGGCCGTTTTCCAGCTCGAACAGGGAGTACTTAGGCAGCTTG
ATGATCAGGTCCTTTTTCACTTCTTTGTAGCCCTTGGCTTCCAGAAAGTCGATGGGATTCTTCTCGAAGC
TGCTTCTTTCCATGATGGTGATCCCCAGCAGCTCTTTCACACTCTTCAGTTTCTTGGACTTGCCCTTTTC
CACTTTGGCCACCACCAGCACAGAATAGGCCACGGTGGGGCTGTCGAAGCCGCCGTACTTCTTAGGGTCC
CAGTCCTTCTTTCTGGCGATCAGCTTATCGCTGTTCCTCTTGGGCAGGATAGACTCTTTGCTGAAGCCGC
CTGTCTGCACCTCGGTCTTTTTCACGATATTCACTTGGGGCATGCTCAGCACTTTCCGCACGGTGGCAAA
ATCCCGGCCCTTATCCCACACGATCTCCCCGGTTTCGCCGTTTGTCTCGATCAGAGGCCGCTTCCGGATC
TCGCCGTTGGCCAGGGTAATCTCGGTCTTGAAAAAGTTCATGATGTTGCTGTAGAAGAAGTACTTGGCGG
TAGCCTTGCCGATTTCCTGCTCGCTCTTGGCGATCATCTTCCGCACGTCGTACACCTTGTAGTCGCCGTA
CACGAACTCGCTTTCCAGCTTAGGGTACTTTTTGATCAGGGCGGTTCCCACGACGGCGTTCAGGTAGGCG
TCGTGGGCGTGGTGGTAGTTGTTGATCTCGCGCACTTTGTAAAACTGGAAATCCTTCCGGAAATCGGACA
CCAGCTTGGACTTCAGGGTGATCACTTTCACTTCCCGGATCAGCTTGTCATTCTCGTCGTACTTAGTGTT
CATCCGGGAGTCCAGGATCTGTGCCACGTGCTTTGTGATCTGCCGGGTTTCCACCAGCTGTCTCTTGATG
AAGCCGGCCTTATCCAGTTCGCTCAGGCCGCCTCTCTCGGCCTTGGTCAGATTGTCGAACTTTCTCTGGG
TAATCAGCTTGGCGTTCAGCAGCTGCCGCCAGTAGTTCTTCATCTTCTTCACGACCTCTTCGGAGGGCAC
GTTGTCGCTCTTGCCCCGGTTCTTGTCGCTTCTGGTCAGCACCTTGTTGTCGATGGAGTCGTCCTTCAGA
AAGCTCTGAGGCACGATATGGTCCACATCGTAGTCGGACAGCCGGTTGATGTCCAGTTCCTGGTCCACGT
ACATATCCCGCCCATTCTGCAGGTAGTACAGGTACAGCTTCTCGTTCTGCAGCTGGGTGTTTTCCACGGG
GTGTTCTTTCAGGATCTGGCTGCCCAGCTCTTTGATGCCCTCTTCGATCCGCTTCATTCTCTCGCGGCTG
TTCTTCTGTCCCTTCTGGGTGGTCTGGTTCTCTCTGGCCATTTCGATCACGATGTTCTCGGGCTTGTGCC
GGCCCATCACTTTCACGAGCTCGTCCACCACCTTCACTGTCTGCAGGATGCCCTTCTTAATGGCGGGGCT
GCCGGCCAGATTGGCAATGTGCTCGTGCAGGCTATCGCCCTGGCCGGACACCTGGGCTTTCTGGATGTCC
TCTTTAAAGGTCAGGCTGTCGTCGTGGATCAGCTGCATGAAGTTTCTGTTGGCGAAGCCGTCGGACTTCA
GGAAATCCAGGATTGTCTTGCCGGACTGCTTGTCCCGGATGCCGTTGATCAGCTTCCGGCTCAGCCTGCC
CCAGCCGGTGTATCTCCGCCGCTTCAGCTGCTTCATCACTTTGTCGTCGAACAGGTGGGCATAGGTTTTC
AGCCGTTCCTCGATCATCTCTCTGTCCTCAAACAGTGTCAGGGTCAGCACGATATCTTCCAGAATGTCCT
CGTTTTCCTCATTGTCCAGGAAGTCCTTGTCCTTGATAATTTTCAGCAGATCGTGGTATGTGCCCAGGGA
GGCGTTGAACCGATCTTCCACGCCGGAGATTTCCACGGAGTCGAAGCACTCGATTTTCTTGAAGTAGTCC
TCTTTCAGCTGCTTCACGGTCACTTTCCGGTTGGTCTTGAACAGCAGGTCCACGATGGCCTTTTTCTGCT
CGCCGCTCAGGAAGGCGGGCTTTCTCATTCCCTCGGTCACGTATTTCACTTTGGTCAGCTCGTTATACAC
GGTGAAGTACTCGTACAGCAGGCTGTGCTTGGGCAGCACCTTCTCGTTGGGCAGGTTCTTATCGAAGTTG
GTCATCCGCTCGATGAAGCTCTGGGCGGAAGCGCCCTTGTCCACCACTTCCTCGAAGTTCCAGGGGGTGA
TGGTTTCCTCGCTCTTTCTGGTCATCCAGGCGAATCTGCTGTTTCCCCTGGCCAGAGGGCCCACGTAGTA
GGGGATGCGGAAGGTCAGGATCTTCTCGATCTTTTCCCGGTTGTCCTTCAGGAATGGGTAAAAATCTTCC
TGCCGCCGCAGAATGGCGTGCAGCTCTCCCAGGTGGATCTGGTGGGGGATGCTGCCGTTGTCGAAGGTCC
GCTGCTTCCGCAGCAGGTCCTCTCTGTTCAGCTTCACGAGCAGTTCCTCGGTGCCGTCCATCTTTTCCAG
GATGGGCTTGATGAACTTGTAGAACTCTTCCTGGCTGGCTCCGCCGTCAATGTAGCCGGCGTAGCCGTTC
TTGCTCTGGTCGAAGAAAATCTCTTTGTACTTCTCAGGCAGCTGCTGCCGCACGAGAGCTTTCAGCAGGG
TCAGGTCCTGGTGGTGCTCGTCGTATCTCTTGATCATAGAGGCGCTCAGGGGGGCCTTGGTGATCTCGGT
GTTCACTCTCAGGATGTCGCTCAGCAGGATGGCGTCGGACAGGTTCTTGGCGGCCAGAAACAGGTCGGCG
TACTGGTCGCCGATCTGGGCCAGCAGGTTGTCCAGGTCGTCGTCGTAGGTGTCCTTGCTCAGCTGCAGTT
TGGCATCCTCGGCCAGGTCGAAGTTGCTCTTGAAGTTGGGGGTCAGGCCCAGGCTCAGGGCAATCAGGTT
GCCGAACAGGCCATTCTTCTTCTCGCCGGGCAGCTGGGCGATCAGATTTTCCAGCCGTCTGCTCTTGCTC
AGTCTGGCAGACAGGATGGCCTTGGCGTCCACGCCGCTGGCGTTGATGGGGTTTTCCTCGAACAGCTGGT
TGTAGGTCTGCACCAGCTGGATGAACAGCTTGTCCACGTCGCTGTTGTCGGGGTTCAGGTCGCCCTCGAT
CAGGAAGTGGCCCCGGAACTTGATCATGTGGGCCAGGGCCAGATAGATCAGCCGCAGGTCGGCCTTGTCG
GTGCTGTCCACCAGTTTCTTTCTCAGGTGGTAGATGGTGGGGTACTTCTCGTGGTAGGCCACCTCGTCCA
CGATGTTGCCGAAGATGGGGTGCCGCTCGTGCTTCTTATCCTCTTCCACCAGGAAGGACTCTTCCAGTCT
GTGGAAGAAGCTGTCGTCCACCTTGGCCATCTCGTTGCTGAAGATCTCTTGCAGATAGCAGATCCGGTTC
TTCCGTCTGGTGTATCTTCTTCTGGCGGTTCTCTTCAGCCGGGTGGCCTCGGCTGTTTCGCCGCTGTCGA
ACAGCAGGGCTCCGATCAGGTTCTTCTTGATGCTGTGCCGGTCGGTGTTGCCCAGCACCTTGAATTTCTT
GCTGGGCACCTTGTACTCGTCGGTGATCACGGCCCAGCCCACAGAGTTGGTGCCGATGGCCAGGCCGATG
CTGTACTTCTTGTCGGCTGCTGGGACTCCGTGGATACCGACCTTCCGCTTCTTCTTTGGGGCCATCTTAT
CGTCATCGTCTTTGTAATCAATATCATGATCCTTGTAGTCTCCGTCGTGGTCCTTATAGTCCATGGTGGC
ACCGGTCCAACCTGAAAAAAAGTGATTTCAGGCAGGTGCTCCAGGTAATTAAACATTAATACCCCACCAA
CCAACCATCCCTTAAACCCTTACCTCTTGCTCAGCTAATTACAGCCCGGAGGAGAAGGGCCGTCCCGCCC
GCTCACCTGTGGGAGTAACGCGGTCAGTCAGAGCCGGGGCGGGCGGCGCGAGGCGGCGGCGGAGCGGGGC
ACGGGGCGAAGGCAGCGCGCAGCGACTCCCGCCCGCCGCGCGCTTCGCTTTTTATAGGGCCGCCGCCGCC
GCCGCCTCGCCATAAAAGGAAACTTTCGGAGCGCGCCGCTCTGATTGGCTGCCGCCGCACCTCTCCGCCT
CGCCCCGCCCCGCCCCTCGCCC
